Addgene plasmid #17112: V21 CS2+ RFPbb
Purpose: (Empty Backbone)
Depositing lab: Randall Moon. Depositing organization: University of Washington.
Backbone
  Vector backbone: CS2+ (with RFP)
  Backbone size (bp): 4500
  Vector type: xenopus/mammalian/avian/zebrafish
Growth in bacteria
  Bacterial resistance: Ampicillin, 100 μg/mL
  Growth temperature: 37°C
  Growth strain: DH5alpha
  Copy number: Unknown
Gene/Insert
  Gene/Insert name: None
  Tag / fusion protein: RFP (N terminal on backbone)
  Cloning method: Restriction Enzyme
  Sequencing primers: 5′ SP6
Terms and licenses: Academic/Nonprofit Terms; Industry Terms: Not Available to Industry
Depositor comments: Notes for Use: Constructed by: Jeff Miller.
How to cite: V21 CS2+ RFPbb was a gift from Randall Moon (Addgene plasmid # 17112 ; http://n2t.net/addgene:17112 ; RRID:Addgene_17112)
