[The description below was written by a language model from this plasmid's Addgene catalogue record.]
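Description:
V21 CS2+ RFPbb is an empty backbone vector derived from CS2+, modified to carry a red fluorescent protein (RFP) coding sequence. The backbone is listed at about 4.5 kb, and the vector type is given as Xenopus/mammalian/avian/zebrafish, reflecting the broad vertebrate use of the CS2+ family. It is propagated in standard E. coli cloning strains under ampicillin selection. The record lists copy number as unknown and does not name the origin of replication.

No insert is present. RFP sits on the backbone as an N-terminal tag, so a coding sequence placed in frame downstream by restriction enzyme cloning would be expressed as an RFP fusion with the fluorescent protein at its amino terminus. The record does not state the promoter, the polyadenylation signal, the available cloning sites or the specific RFP variant, and no feature table is supplied to confirm them. An SP6 primer is listed for 5′ sequencing. This fits the general CS2+ design, in which an SP6 promoter lies upstream of the cloning region for in vitro synthesis of mRNA alongside a strong viral promoter for direct expression in cells, but that architecture is inferred from the vector family, not documented here.

Vectors of this kind are typically used to build red fluorescent fusion proteins for following the localisation or expression of a protein. Delivery is either by transfection of cultured vertebrate cells or by injection of DNA or synthetic mRNA into frog or zebrafish embryos. Beyond designating the plasmid as an empty backbone, the record gives no specific application.
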