>Addgene plasmid #17112 | V21 CS2+ RFPbb | addgene partial sequence | sequence record 22918 | SP6 5'-ATTTAGGTGACACTATAG-3'
GGCGGCCCCCTGCCCTTCGCCTGGGACATCCTGTCCCCCCAGTTCCAGTACGGCTCCAAGGTGTACGTGA
AGCACCCCGCCGACATCCCCGACTACAAGAAGCTGTCCTTCCCCGAGGGCTTCAAGTGGGAGCGCGTGAT
GAACTTCGAGGACGGCGGCGTGGTGACCGTGACCCAGGACTCCTCCCTGCAGGACGGCTGCTTCATCTAC
AAGGTGAAGTTCATCGGCGTGAACTTCCCCTCCGACGGCCCCGTAATGCAGAAGAAGACCATGGGCTGGG
AGGCCTCCACCGAGCGCCTGTACCCCCGCGACGGCGTGCTGAACGGCGAGATCCACAAGGCCCTGAAGCT
GAAGGACGGCGGCCACTACCTGGTGGAGTTCAAGTCCATCTACATGGCTAAGAAGCCCGTGCAGCTGCCC
GGCTACTACTACGTGGACTCCAAGCTGGACA
